Addgene plasmid #190383: JAB2515
Purpose: Plasmids encode parts for syntetic genetic circuit construction in eudicot plants (proUBQ10::PIP2A-mCherry-NOSt_pro35S-TetRO::GFPint-NLS-ADHt)
Depositing lab: Jennifer Brophy & Jose Dinneny. Depositing organization: Stanford University. Publication: Synthetic genetic circuits as a means of reprogramming plant roots. Brophy JAN, Magallon KJ, Duan L, Zhong V, Ramachandran P, Kniazev K, Dinneny JR. Science. 2022 Aug 12;377(6607):747-751. doi: 10.1126/science.abo4326. Epub 2022 Aug 11. PubMed 35951698.
Backbone
  Vector backbone: JAB2120
  Vector type: Plant Expression
Growth in bacteria
  Bacterial resistance: Spectinomycin, 50 μg/mL
  Growth temperature: 37°C
  Growth strain: DH5alpha
  Copy number: High Copy
Gene/Insert
  Gene/Insert name: proUBQ10::PIP2A-mCherry-NOSt_pro35S-TetRO::GFPint-NLS-ADHt
  Species: Synthetic
  Cloning method: Restriction Enzyme; 5′ cloning site unknown (unknown if destroyed)
Terms and licenses: Academic/Nonprofit Terms; Industry Terms: Not Available to Industry
Depositor comments: Backbone JAB2120 contains proUBQ10::PIP2A-mCherry-NOSt. Please see the fully annotated sequence linked the "Supplemental Documents" section. Please visit https://www.biorxiv.org/content/10.1101/2022.02.02.478917v1 for bioRxiv preprint.
How to cite: JAB2515 was a gift from Jennifer Brophy & Jose Dinneny (Addgene plasmid # 190383 ; http://n2t.net/addgene:190383 ; RRID:Addgene_190383)
