[The description below was written by a language model from this plasmid's Addgene catalogue record and pLannotate feature annotations shown in this document.]
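Description:
JAB2515 is a plant expression plasmid of the binary T-DNA type, built on the JAB2120 backbone as part of a parts collection for assembling synthetic genetic circuits in eudicot plants. The 7.7 kb sequence carries nopaline-type left (truncated) and right border repeats that flank the plant payload. Outside the borders lie a high-copy ColE1/pUC-type origin for E. coli, a pSa origin of the kind used in small binary vectors for maintenance in Agrobacterium, and the aadA gene that confers spectinomycin resistance for bacterial selection. Short remnants of lac regulatory sequences, a T3 promoter and a pBluescript polylinker also sit near the right border. No plant selectable marker was detected in the annotated feature table.

The T-DNA holds two transcription units. The first comes from the backbone and, according to the record, uses the UBQ10 promoter (not picked up by the automated annotation). It drives the Arabidopsis aquaporin PIP2A fused to mCherry and ends in the NOS terminator. Because PIP2A is a membrane water channel, this unit likely serves as a constitutive red membrane label for identifying transformed cells.

The second unit is the circuit part: a CaMV 35S promoter followed by a tet operator, which should make this otherwise strong constitutive promoter repressible by TetR. It drives a GFP coding sequence interrupted by the potato ST-LS1 IV2 intron, which prevents functional expression in bacteria. The record says this GFP carries a nuclear localisation signal and an ADH terminator, although neither was annotated. The construct therefore acts as a nuclear GFP output reporter for testing TetR-based repression, normalised against the red marker.
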