Features (pLannotate 1.2.2; 22 found; start..end, strand, type, name):
     13..35      +  misc_feature   LB T-DNA repeat: left border repeat from nopaline C58 T-DNA (truncated)
    691..1551    +  CDS            PIP2-1: PIP21_ARATH - Also known as PIP2A. Experimental evidence at protein level: Swiss-Prot protein existence level 1. Water channel required to facilitate the transport of water across cell membrane. Probably involved in root water uptake. Its function is impaired by Hg(2+). From Arabidopsis thaliana (Mouse-ear cress).
   1558..2267    +  CDS            mCherry (fragment): monomeric derivative of DsRed fluorescent protein (Shaner et al., 2004) mammalian codon-optimized
   2287..2539    +  terminator     NOS terminator: nopaline synthase terminator and poly(A) signal
   3062..3403    +  promoter       CaMV 35S promoter: strong constitutive promoter from cauliflower mosaic virus
   3426..3444    +  protein_bind   tet operator: bacterial operator O1 for the tetR and tetA genes tetracycline repressor TetR
   3453..3648    +  CDS            superfolder GFP (fragment): GFP variant that folds robustly even when fused to poorly folded proteins (Pédelacq et al., 2006)
   3650..3838    +  intron         IV2 intron: modified second intron of the potato ST-LS1 gene (Vancanneyt et al., 1990)
   3860..4354    +  CDS            mgfp5 (fragment): GFP with folding enhancement mutations; mgfp5; suitable for expression in plants due to removal of a cryptic intron
   4667..4702    -  misc_feature   MCS (fragment): pBluescript multiple cloning site
   4715..4733    -  promoter       T3 promoter: promoter for bacteriophage T3 RNA polymerase
   4778..4794    -  protein_bind   lac operator: The lac repressor binds to the lac operator to inhibit transcription in E. coli. This inhibition can be relieved by adding lactose or isopropyl-β-D-thiogalactopyranoside (IPTG). lac repressor encoded by lacI
   4802..4832    -  promoter       lac promoter: promoter for the E. coli lac operon
   4847..4868    -  protein_bind   CAP binding site: CAP binding activates transcription in the presence of cAMP. E. coli catabolite activator protein
   4881..4973    -  CDS            lacI (fragment): lac repressor; lacI; The lac repressor binds to the lac operator to inhibit transcription in E. coli. This inhibition can be relieved by adding lactose or isopropyl-β-D-thiogalactopyranoside (IPTG).
   4975..5099    -  rep_origin     RSF ori (fragment): Plasmids containing the RSF 1030 origin of replication can be propagated in E. coli cells that contain additional plasmids with compatible origins.
   5107..5131    +  misc_feature   RB T-DNA repeat: right border repeat from nopaline C58 T-DNA
   5222..5810    -  rep_origin     ori: high-copy-number ColE1/pMB1/pBR322/pUC origin of replication
   5904..6689    -  CDS            aadA: S3AD_SHIFL - Experimental evidence at protein level: Swiss-Prot protein existence level 1. Mediates bacterial resistance to the antibiotics streptomycin and spectinomycin. From Shigella flexneri.
   6750..6899    -  CDS            sat-1 (fragment): STA_ECOLX - Protein inferred from homology: Swiss-Prot protein existence level 3. Involved in resistance to streptothricin, a broad-spectrum antibiotic produced by streptomycetes (PubMed:1850404). Detoxifies streptothricin via acetylation of the beta amino group of the first beta-lysyl moiety of streptothricin (By similarity). From Escherichia coli.
   7041..7139    +  CDS            TRA2_ECOLX (fragment): Protein predicted: Swiss-Prot protein existence level 4. Required for transposition of transposon Tn903. From Escherichia coli.
   7147..7582    +  rep_origin     pSa ori: origin of replication from bacterial plasmid pSa
>Addgene plasmid #190383 | JAB2515 | addgene full sequence | sequence record 389486 | Addgene NGS Result
GAATTAGACTCTTGGCAGGATATATTGTGGTGTAACGTTAAGCTTTGGTTGTCGACGAGTCAGTAATAAA
CGGCGTCAAAGTGGTTGCAGCCGGCACACACGAGTCGTGTTTATCAACTCAAAGCACAAATACTTTTCCT
CAACCTAAAAATAAGGCAATTAGCCAAAAACAACTTTGCGTGTAAACAACGCTCAATACACGTGTCATTT
TATTATTAGCTATTGCTTCACCGCCTTAGCTTTCTCGTGACCTAGTCGTCCTCGTCTTTTCTTCTTCTTC
TTCTATAAAACAATACCCAAAGAGCTCTTCTTCTTCACAATTCAGATTTCAATTTCTCAAAATCTTAAAA
ACTTTCTCTCAATTCTCTCTACCGTGATCAAGGTAAATTTCTGTGTTCCTTATTCTCTCAAAATCTTCGA
TTTTGTTTTCGTTCGATCCCAATTTCGTATATGTTCTTTGGTTTAGATTCTGTTAATCTTAGATCGTAGA
CGATTTTCTGGGTTTGATCGTTAGATATCATCTTAATTCTCGATTAGGGTTTCATAGATATCATCCGATT
TGTTCAAATAATTTGAGTTTTGTCGAATAATTACTCTTCGATTTGTGATTTCTATCTAGATCTGGTGTTA
GTTTCTAGTTTGTGCGATCGAATTTGTCGATTAATCTGAGTTTTTCTGATTAACAGCACCATGGCAAAGG
ATGTGGAAGCCGTTCCCGGAGAAGGATTTCAGACAAGAGACTATCAAGATCCGCCACCAGCTCCGTTTAT
TGATGGAGCGGAGCTAAAGAAGTGGTCTTTCTACAGAGCAGTTATCGCAGAGTTCGTAGCCACTCTCCTC
TTCTTATACATCACCGTTTTGACAGTCATCGGTTACAAGATTCAGTCCGATACTGATGCCGGTGGCGTAG
ATTGCGGCGGAGTTGGAATCCTCGGTATCGCTTGGGCCTTTGGTGGTATGATCTTCATCCTCGTCTACTG
CACCGCCGGTATCTCTGGTGGTCACATTAACCCAGCGGTGACATTTGGGCTATTCTTGGCACGTAAAGTG
TCGTTACCTAGGGCCCTATTGTACATAATCGCTCAGTGTTTGGGTGCGATTTGTGGAGTTGGTTTTGTCA
AAGCCTTCCAAAGCTCTTACTACACCCGTTACGGAGGTGGAGCCAACTCTCTAGCCGATGGCTACAGCAC
AGGGACCGGTCTAGCCGCAGAGATCATTGGTACTTTCGTTCTTGTCTACACCGTATTCTCTGCCACTGAC
CCCAAACGTAGTGCCAGAGACTCCCACGTTCCGGTGTTGGCGCCACTTCCAATCGGATTTGCCGTGTTCA
TGGTACATTTGGCTACCATTCCCATTACCGGAACCGGAATTAACCCGGCAAGGAGTTTCGGAGCTGCCGT
AATCTACAACAAGAGCAAGCCATGGGATGACCACTGGATATTTTGGGTTGGACCATTCATTGGAGCTGCG
ATAGCTGCATTCTACCACCAATTCGTTCTAAGAGCTTCAGGTTCTAAGTCTCTTGGATCATTCAGAAGTG
CTGCCAACGTCGGATCCATGGTGAGCAAGGGCGAGGAGGATAACATGGCCATCATCAAGGAGTTCATGCG
CTTCAAGGTGCACATGGAGGGCTCCGTGAACGGCCACGAGTTCGAGATCGAGGGCGAGGGCGAGGGCCGC
CCCTACGAGGGCACCCAGACCGCCAAGCTGAAGGTGACCAAGGGTGGCCCCCTGCCCTTCGCCTGGGACA
TCCTGTCCCCTCAGTTCATGTACGGCTCCAAGGCCTACGTGAAGCACCCCGCCGACATCCCCGACTACTT
GAAGCTGTCCTTCCCCGAGGGCTTCAAGTGGGAGCGCGTGATGAACTTCGAGGACGGCGGCGTGGTGACC
GTGACCCAGGACTCCTCCCTGCAGGACGGCGAGTTCATCTACAAGGTGAAGCTGCGCGGCACCAACTTCC
CCTCCGACGGCCCCGTAATGCAGAATAAGACCATGGGCTGGGAGGCCTCCTCCGAGCGGATGTACCCCGA
GGACGGCGCCCTGAAGGGCGAGATCAAGCAGAGGCTGAAGCTGAAGGACGGCGGCCACTACGACGCTGAG
GTCAAGACCACCTACAAGGCCAAGAAGCCCGTGCAGCTGCCCGGCGCCTACAACGTCAACATCAAGTTGG
ACATCACCTCCCACAACGAGGACTACACCATCGTGGAACAGTACGAACGCGCCGAGGGCCGCCACTCCAC
CGGCGGCATGGAGGAGCTGTACAAGTAAAGCGGCCGCCCGGCTGCAGATCGTTCAAACATTTGGCAATAA
AGTTTCTTAAGATTGAATCCTGTTGCCGGTCTTGCGATGATTATCATATAATTTCTGTTGAATTACGTTA
AGCATGTAATAATTAACATGTAATGCATGACGTTATTTATGAGATGGGTTTTTATGATTAGAGTCCCGCA
ATTATACATTTAATACGCGATAGAAAACAAAATATAGCGCGCAAACTAGGATAAATTATCGCGCGCGGTG
TCATCTATGTTACTAGATCGGGGCGCGCCCTCGAGGAAGACGTAATGGGTCCCCAGATTTGCCTTTTCAA
TTTCAGAAAGAATGCTAACCCACAGATGGTTAGAGAGGCTTACGCAGCAGCTCTCATCAAGACGATCTAC
CCGAGCAATAATCTCCAGGAAATCAAATACCTTCCCAAGAAGGTTAAAGATGCAGTCAAAAGATTCAGGA
CTAACTGCATCAAGAACACAGAGAAAGATATATTTCTCAAGATCAGAAGTACTATTCCAGTATGGACGAT
TCAAGGCTTGCTTCACAAACCAAGGCAAGTAATAGAGATTGGAGTCTCTAAAAAGGTAGTTCCCACTGAA
TCAAAGGCCATGGAGTCAAAGATTCAAATAGAGGACCTAACAGAACTCGCCGTAAAGACTGGCGAACAGT
TCATACAGAGTCTCTTACGACTCAATGACAAGAAGAAAATCTTCGTCAACATGGTGGAGCACGACACACT
TGTCTACTCCAAAAATATCAAAGATACAGTCTCAGAAGACCAAAGGGCAATTGAGACTTTTCAACAAAGG
GTAATATCCGGAAACCTCCTCGGATTCCATTGCCCAGCTATCTGTCACTTTATTGTGAAGATAGTGGAAA
AGGAAGGTGGCTCCTACAAATGCCATCATTGCGATAAAGGAAAGGCCATCGTTGAAGATGCCTCTGCCGA
CAGTGGTCCCAAAGATGGACCCCCACCCACGAGGAGCATCGTGGAAAAAGAAGACGTTCCAACCACGTCT
TCAAAGCAAGTGGATTGATGTGATATCTCCACTGACGTAAGGGATGACGCACAATCCCACTATCCTTCGC
AAGACCCTTCCTCTATATAAGGAAGTTCATTTCATTTGGAGAGAACACGGGGGACTCTAGATTGAACTCT
ATCATTGATAGAGTCACCATGGTGAGTAAAGGAGAAGAACTTTTCACTGGAGTTGTCCCAATTCTTGTTG
AATTAGATGGTGATGTTAATGGGCACAAATTTTCTGTCAGTGGAGAGGGTGAAGGTGATGCAACATACGG
AAAACTTACCCTTAAATTTATTTGCACTACTGGAAAACTACCTGTTCCATGGCCAACCCTGGTCACCACC
CTGACCTACGTAAGTTTCTGCTTCTACCTTTGATATATATATAATAATTATCATTAATTAGTAGTAATAT
AATATTTCAAATATTTTTTTCAAAATAAAAGAATGTAGTATATAGCAATTGCTTTTCTGTAGTTTATAAG
TGTGTATATTTTAATTTATAACTTTTCTAATATATGACCAAAATTTGTTGATGTGCAGGGCGTGCAGTGC
TTCTCCCGTTACCCTGATCATATGAAGCGGCACGACTTCTTCAAGAGCGCCATGCCTGAGGGATACGTGC
AGGAGAGGACCATCTTCTTCAAGGACGACGGGAACTACAAGACACGTGCTGAAGTCAAGTTTGAGGGTGA
CACCCTCGTCAACAGGATCGAGCTTAAGGGAATCGATTTCAAGGAGGACGGAAACATCCTCGGCCACAAG
TTGGAATACAACTACAACTCCCACAACGTATACATCATGGCCGACAAGCAAAAGAACGGCATCAAAGCCA
ACTTCAAGACCCGCCACAACATCGAGGACGGCGGCGTGCAACTCGCTGATCATTATCAACAAAATACTCC
AATTGGCGATGGCCCTGTCCTTTTACCAGACAACCATTACCTGTCCACACAATCTGCCCTTTCGAAAGAT
CCCAACGAAAAGAGAGATCACATGGTCCTTCTTGAGTTTGTAACAGCTGCTGGGATTACACATGGCATGG
ATGAACTATACAAACCTAAGAAAAAGCGTAAGGTCGAGGACCCTTAATGTCAAGCCATTCTCTCGCAGAT
GATGTTCACTTTGTGTTTTACTTCCTTTATGCATTCACAGCAATAAAAGAAAGAAATCTCCATCGCTTTT
GGTTTTCTTCTCTGTCTTAAGTTAGTCGTTTTCGTGTCTAATCTATTACTTATCATTGTAATAGACTCTT
CTTCTATTGAGATTTGAATATAAACTAAAACACATTCCATTTTACTGTGTTCTCAACATTCAGAATGCAA
ACGGACTAACCGTAGTGACTCGGCTTGAGTCTTCGGGCTAGAGCGGACTAGTTCTAGAGCGGCCGCCACC
GCGGTGGAGCTCCAGCTTTTGTTCCCTTTAGTGAGGGTTAATTGCGCGCTTGGCGTAATCATGGTCATAG
CTGTTTCCTGTGTGAAATTGTTATCCGCTCACAATTCCACACAACATACGAGCCGGAAGCATAAAGTGTA
AAGCCTGGGGTGCCTAATGAGTGAGCTAACTCACATTAATTGCGTTGCGCTCACTGCCAGCTTTCCAGTC
GGGAAACCTGTCGTGCCAGCTGCATTAATGAATCGGCCAACGCGCGGGGAGAGGCGGTTTGCGTATTGGG
CGCTCTTCCGCTTCCTCGCTCACTGACTCGCTGCGCTCGGTCGTTCGGCTGCGGCGAGCGGTATCAGCTC
ACTCAAAGGCGGTAATACGGTTATCCACAGAATCAGGGGATAACGCAGGAAAGAACATGAAGGCCTTGAC
AGGATATATTGGCGGGTAAACTAAGTCGCTGTATGTGTTTGTTTGAGATCTCATGTGAGCAAAAGGCCAG
CAAAAGGCCAGGAACCGTAAAAAGGCCGCGTTGCTGGCGTTTTTCCATAGGCTCCGCCCCCCTGACGAGC
ATCACAAAAATCGACGCTCAAGTCAGAGGTGGCGAAACCCGACAGGACTATAAAGATACCAGGCGTTTCC
CCCTGGAAGCTCCCTCGTGCGCTCTCCTGTTCCGACCCTGCCGCTTACCGGATACCTGTCCGCCTTTCTC
CCTTCGGGAAGCGTGGCGCTTTCTCATAGCTCACGCTGTAGGTATCTCAGTTCGGTGTAGGTCGTTCGCT
CCAAGCTGGGCTGTGTGCACGAACCCCCCGTTCAGCCCGACCGCTGCGCCTTATCCGGTAACTATCGTCT
TGAGTCCAACCCGGTAAGACACGACTTATCGCCACTGGCAGCAGCCACTGGTAACAGGATTAGCAGAGCG
AGGTATGTAGGCGGTGCTACAGAGTTCTTGAAGTGGTGGCCTAACTACGGCTACACTAGAAGAACAGTAT
TTGGTATCTGTGCTCTGCTGAAGCCAGTTACCTTCGGAAGAAGAGTTGGTAGCTCTTGATCCGGCAAACA
AACCACCGCTGGTAGCGGTGGTTTTTTTGTTTGCAAGCAGCAGATTACGCGCAGAAAAAAAGGATCTCAA
GAAGATCCTTTGATCTTTTCTACGGGGTCTGACGCTCAGTGGAACGAAAACTCACGTTAAGGGATTTTGG
TCATGAATTCTTGTTAGACATTATTTGCCGACTACCTTGGTGATCTCGCCTTTCACGTAGTGAACAAATT
CTTCCAACTGATCTGCGCGCGAGGCCAAGCGATCTTCTTGTCCAAGATAAGCCTGCCTAGCTTCAAGTAT
GACGGGCTGATACTGGGCCGGCAGGCGCTCCATTGCCCAGTCGGCAGCGACATCCTTCGGCGCGATTTTG
CCGGTTACTGCGCTGTACCAAATGCGGGACAACGTAAGCACTACATTTCGCTCATCGCCAGCCCAGTCGG
GCGGCGAGTTCCATAGCGTTAAGGTTTCATTTAGCGCCTCAAATAGATCCTGTTCAGGAACCGGATCAAA
GAGTTCCTCCGCCGCTGGACCTACCAAGGCAACGCTATGTTCTCTTGCTTTTGTCAGCAAGATAGCCAGA
TCAATGTCGATCGTGGCTGGCTCGAAGATACCTGCAAGAATGTCATTGCGCTGCCATTCTCCAAATTGCA
GTTCGCGCTTAGCTGGATAACGCCACGGAATGATGTCGTCGTGCACAACAATGGTGACTTCTACAGCGCG
GAGAATCTCGCTCTCTCCAGGGGAAGCCGAAGTTTCCAAAAGGTCGTTGATCAAAGCTCGCCGCGTTGTT
TCATCAAGCCTTACGGTCACCGTAACCAGCAAATCAATATCACTGTGTGGCTTCAGGCCGCCATCCACTG
CGGAGCCGTACAAATGTACGGCCAGCAACGTCGGTTCGAGATGGCGCTCGATGACGCCAACTACCTCTGA
TAGTTGAGTCGATACTTCGGCGATCACCGCTTCCCTCATGATGTTTAACTCCTGAATTAAGCCGCGCCGC
GAAGCGGTGTCGGCTTGAATGAATTGTTAGGCGTCATCCTGTGCTCCCGAGAACCAGTACCAGTACATCG
CTGTTTCGTTCGAGACTTGAGGTCTAGTTTTATACGTGAACAGGTCAATGCCGCCGAGAGTAAAGCCACA
TTTTGCGTACAAATTGCAGGCAGGTACATTGTTCGTTTGTGCCATGATGATATATTTTTATCTTGTGCAA
TGTAACATCAGAGATTTTGAGACACAACGTGGCTTTGTTGAATAAATCGAACTTTTGCTGAGTTGAAGGA
TCAGATCACGCATCTTCCCGACAACGCAGACCGTTCCGTGGCAAAGCAAAAGTTCAAAATCACCAACTGG
TCCACCTACAACAAAGCTCTCATCAACCGTGGCTCCCTCACTTTCTGGCTGGATGATGGGGCGATTCAGG
AGATCCCCATCCAACAGCCCGCCGTCGAGCGGGCTTTTTTATCCCCGGAAGCCTGTGGATAGAGGGTAGT
TATCCACGTGAAACCGCTAATGCCCCGCAAAGCCTTGATTCACGGGGCTTTCCGGCCCGCTCCAAAAACT
ATCCACGTGAAATCGCTAATCAGGGTACGTGAAATCGCTAATCGGAGTACGTGAAATCGCTAATAAGGTC
ACGTGAAATCGCTAATCAAAAAGGCACGTGAGAACGCTAATAGCCCTTTCAGATCAACAGCTTGCAAACA
CCCCTCGCTCCGGCAAGTAGTTACAGCAAGTAGTATGTTCAATTAGCTTTTCAATTATGAATATATATAT
CAATTATTGGTCGCCCTTGGCTTGTGGACAATGCGCTACGCGCACCGGCTCCGCCCGTGGACAACCGCAA
GCGGTTGCCCACCGTCGAGCGCCTTTGCCCACAACCCGGCGGCCGGCCGCAACAGATCGTTTTATAAATT
TTTTTTTTTGAAAAAGAAAAAGCCCGAAAGGCGGCAACCTCTCGGGCTTCTGGATTTCCGATCCCCG
